Addgene plasmid #81443: pDONR223_IDH2_p.A416V
Purpose: Gateway Donor vector containing IDH2 , part of the Target Accelerator Plasmid Collection.
Depositing lab: Jesse Boehm & William Hahn & David Root. Depositing organization: Broad Institute. Publication: Systematic Functional Interrogation of Rare Cancer Variants Identifies Oncogenic Alleles. Kim E, Ilic N, Shrestha Y, Zou L, Kamburov A, Zhu C, Yang X, Lubonja R, Tran N, Nguyen C, Lawrence MS, Piccioni F, Bagul M, Doench JG, Chouinard CR, Wu X, Hogstrom L, Natoli T, Tamayo P, Horn H, Corsello SM, Lage K, Root DE, Subramanian A, Golub TR, Getz G, Boehm JS, Hahn WC. Cancer Discov. 2016 Jul;6(7):714-26. doi: 10.1158/2159-8290.CD-16-0160. Epub 2016 May 4. PubMed 27147599.
Backbone
  Vector backbone: pDONR223
  Backbone manufacturer: Invitrogen
  Backbone size w/o insert (bp): 2790
  Vector type: Gateway Entry vector
Growth in bacteria
  Bacterial resistance: Spectinomycin, 50 μg/mL
  Growth temperature: 37°C
  Growth strain: DH5alpha
  Copy number: High Copy
Gene/Insert
  Gene/Insert name: IDH2 (alt name: NM_002168.3)
  Species: H. sapiens (human)
  Mutation: A416V
  Entrez Gene: IDH2 (a.k.a. D2HGA2, ICD-M, IDH, IDH-2, IDHM, IDP, IDPM, mNADP-IDH)
  Promoter: None
  Cloning method: Gateway Cloning
  Sequencing primers: 5′ M13pUC-fwd; 3′ M13-Rev
Terms and licenses: Academic/Nonprofit Terms; Industry Terms: Not Available to Industry
Depositor comments: Closed state: stop codon immediately follows insert
How to cite: pDONR223_IDH2_p.A416V was a gift from Jesse Boehm & William Hahn & David Root (Addgene plasmid # 81443 ; http://n2t.net/addgene:81443 ; RRID:Addgene_81443)
