[The description below was written by a language model from this plasmid's Addgene catalogue record and pLannotate feature annotations shown in this document.]
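Description:
pDONR223_IDH2_p.A416V is a Gateway entry clone built on the Invitrogen pDONR223 backbone. It carries the human IDH2 open reading frame (mitochondrial NADP-dependent isocitrate dehydrogenase, reference transcript NM_002168.3) with the missense substitution A416V. The sequenced plasmid is 4,152 nt. It is propagated in E. coli from a high-copy ColE1/pUC-type origin and selected with spectinomycin through the aadA (SmR) aminoglycoside adenylyltransferase gene. Fragments of a class 1 integron Pc promoter and of a gentamicin resistance gene lie just upstream of that marker. The automated annotation also picks up short lacI and lacZα fragments, which appear to be backbone remnants with no functional role.

The IDH2 coding sequence is flanked on both sides by attL-type Gateway recombination sites. The annotation tool labels both as attL3, so the exact site identities should not be read too literally from the table. These sites allow an LR Clonase reaction to move the ORF into any compatible destination vector. The record lists no promoter for the insert, so the clone is a shuttle and storage form rather than an expression construct. rrnB T1 and T2 terminators sit upstream of the cassette and insulate it from read-through transcription, and a T7 promoter lies just outside the downstream att site, pointing back toward the insert. The clone is in the "closed" configuration, meaning a stop codon immediately follows the ORF, so destination vectors will yield native C-termini and cannot add C-terminal fusion tags.

The plasmid belongs to the Target Accelerator Plasmid Collection, a set of variant ORF clones made for systematic functional testing of rare cancer-associated alleles.
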