Features (pLannotate 1.2.2; 12 found; start..end, strand, type, name):
    121..213     +  CDS            lacI (fragment): lac repressor; lacI; The lac repressor binds to the lac operator to inhibit transcription in E. coli. This inhibition can be relieved by adding lactose or isopropyl-β-D-thiogalactopyranoside (IPTG).
    268..295     -  terminator     rrnB T2 terminator: transcription terminator T2 from the E. coli rrnB gene
    427..470     +  terminator     rrnB T1 terminator: Escherichia coli rrnB; transcription terminator T1 from the E. coli rrnB gene
    517..553     -  CDS            lacZα (fragment): LacZα fragment of β-galactosidase; lacZ fragment
    570..665     +  protein_bind   attL3: mutant version of attL; recombination site for the Gateway® LR reaction LR Clonase™
    671..2026    +  CDS            IDH2: IDHP_HUMAN - Experimental evidence at protein level: Swiss-Prot protein existence level 1. Plays a role in intermediary metabolism and energy production. It may tightly associate or interact with the pyruvate dehydrogenase complex. From Homo sapiens (Human).
   2034..2129    -  protein_bind   attL3: mutant version of attL; recombination site for the Gateway® LR reaction LR Clonase™
   2148..2166    -  promoter       T7 promoter: promoter for bacteriophage T7 RNA polymerase
   2356..2379    +  promoter       Pc promoter (fragment): intI1 (promoter lies within the coding sequence); class 1 integron promoter
   2555..2611    +  CDS            GmR (fragment): gentamycin acetyltransferase; aacC1; confers resistance to gentamycin
   2618..3409    +  CDS            SmR: aminoglycoside adenylyltransferase (Murphy, 1985); aadA; confers resistance to spectinomycin and streptomycin
   3502..4090    +  rep_origin     ori: high-copy-number ColE1/pMB1/pBR322/pUC origin of replication
>Addgene plasmid #81443 | pDONR223_IDH2_p.A416V | addgene full sequence | sequence record 166701 | Addgene NGS result
CTTTCCTGCGTTATCCCCTGATTCTGTGGATAACCGTATTACCGCCTTTGAGTGAGCTGATACCGCTCGC
CGCAGCCGAACGACCGAGCGCAGCGAGTCAGTGAGCGAGGAAGCGGAAGAGCGCCCAATACGCAAACCGC
CTCTCCCCGCGCGTTGGCCGATTCATTAATGCAGCTGGCACGACAGGTTTCCCGACTGGAAAGCGGGCAG
TGAGCGCAACGCAATTAATACGCGTACCGCTAGCCAGGAAGAGTTTGTAGAAACGCAAAAAGGCCATCCG
TCAGGATGGCCTTCTGCTTAGTTTGATGCCTGGCAGTTTATGGCGGGCGTCCTGCCCGCCACCCTCCGGG
CCGTTGCTTCACAACGTTCAAATCCGCTCCCGGCGGATTTGTCCTACTCAGGAGAGCGTTCACCGACAAA
CAACAGATAAAACGAAAGGCCCAGTCTTCCGACTGAGCCTTTCGTTTTATTTGATGCCTGGCAGTTCCCT
ACTCTCGCGTTAACGCTAGCATGGATGTTTTCCCAGTCACGACGTTGTAAAACGACGGCCAGTCTTAAGC
TCGGGCCCCAAATAATGATTTTATTTTGACTGATAGTGACCTGTTCGTTGCAACAAATTGATGAGCAATG
CTTTTTTATAATGCCAACTTTGTACAAAAAAGTTGGCACCATGGCCGGCTACCTGCGGGTCGTGCGCTCG
CTCTGCAGAGCCTCAGGCTCGCGGCCGGCCTGGGCGCCGGCGGCCCTGACAGCCCCCACCTCGCAAGAGC
AGCCGCGGCGCCACTATGCCGACAAAAGGATCAAGGTGGCGAAGCCCGTGGTGGAGATGGATGGTGATGA
GATGACCCGTATTATCTGGCAGTTCATCAAGGAGAAGCTCATCCTGCCCCACGTGGACATCCAGCTAAAG
TATTTTGACCTCGGGCTCCCAAACCGTGACCAGACTGATGACCAGGTCACCATTGACTCTGCACTGGCCA
CCCAGAAGTACAGTGTGGCTGTCAAGTGTGCCACCATCACCCCTGATGAGGCCCGTGTGGAAGAGTTCAA
GCTGAAGAAGATGTGGAAAAGTCCCAATGGAACTATCCGGAACATCCTGGGGGGGACTGTCTTCCGGGAG
CCCATCATCTGCAAAAACATCCCACGCCTAGTCCCTGGCTGGACCAAGCCCATCACCATTGGCAGGCACG
CCCATGGCGACCAGTACAAGGCCACAGACTTTGTGGCAGACCGGGCCGGCACTTTCAAAATGGTCTTCAC
CCCAAAAGATGGCAGTGGTGTCAAGGAGTGGGAAGTGTACAACTTCCCCGCAGGCGGCGTGGGCATGGGC
ATGTACAACACCGACGAGTCCATCTCAGGTTTTGCGCACAGCTGCTTCCAGTATGCCATCCAGAAGAAAT
GGCCGCTGTACATGAGCACCAAGAACACCATACTGAAAGCCTACGATGGGCGTTTCAAGGACATCTTCCA
GGAGATCTTTGACAAGCACTATAAGACCGACTTCGACAAGAATAAGATCTGGTATGAGCACCGGCTCATT
GATGACATGGTGGCTCAGGTCCTCAAGTCTTCGGGTGGCTTTGTGTGGGCCTGCAAGAACTATGACGGAG
ATGTGCAGTCAGACATCCTGGCCCAGGGCTTTGGCTCCCTTGGCCTGATGACGTCCGTCCTGGTCTGCCC
TGATGGGAAGACGATTGAGGCTGAGGCCGCTCATGGGACCGTCACCCGCCACTATCGGGAGCACCAGAAG
GGCCGGCCCACCAGCACCAACCCCATCGCCAGCATCTTTGCCTGGACACGTGGCCTGGAGCACCGGGGGA
AGCTGGATGGGAACCAAGACCTCATCAGGTTTGCCCAGATGCTGGAGAAGGTGTGCGTGGAGACGGTGGA
GAGTGGAGCCATGACCAAGGACCTGGTGGGCTGCATTCACGGCCTCAGCAATGTGAAGCTGAACGAGCAC
TTCCTGAACACCACGGACTTCCTCGACACCATCAAGAGCAACCTGGACAGAGCCCTGGGCAGGCAGTGAT
TGCCAACTTTCTTGTACAAAGTTGGCATTATAAGAAAGCATTGCTTATCAATTTGTTGCAACGAACAGGT
CACTATCAGTCAAAATAAAATCATTATTTGCCATCCAGCTGATATCCCCTATAGTGAGTCGTATTACATG
GTCATAGCTGTTTCCTGGCAGCTCTGGCCCGTGTCTCAAAATCTCTGATGTTACATTGCACAAGATAAAA
ATATATCATCATGCCTCCTCTAGACCAGCCAGGACAGAAATGCCTCGACTTCGCTGCTACCCAAGGTTGC
CGGGTGACGCACACCGTGGAAACGGATGAAGGCACGAACCCAGTGGACATAAGCCTGTTCGGTTCGTAAG
CTGTAATGCAAGTAGCGTATGCGCTCACGCAACTGGTCCAGAACCTTGACCGAACGCAGCGGTGGTAACG
GCGCAGTGGCGGTTTTCATGGCTTGTTATGACTGTTTTTTTGGGGTACAGTCTATGCCTCGGGCATCCAA
GCAGCAAGCGCGTTACGCCGTGGGTCGATGTTTGATGTTATGGAGCAGCAACGATGTTACGCAGCAGGGC
AGTCGCCCTAAAACAAAGTTAAACATTATGAGGGAAGCGGTGATCGCCGAAGTATCGACTCAACTATCAG
AGGTAGTTGGCGTCATCGAGCGCCATCTCGAACCGACGTTGCTGGCCGTACATTTGTACGGCTCCGCAGT
GGATGGCGGCCTGAAGCCACACAGTGATATTGATTTGCTGGTTACGGTGACCGTAAGGCTTGATGAAACA
ACGCGGCGAGCTTTGATCAACGACCTTTTGGAAACTTCGGCTTCCCCTGGAGAGAGCGAGATTCTCCGCG
CTGTAGAAGTCACCATTGTTGTGCACGACGACATCATTCCGTGGCGTTATCCAGCTAAGCGCGAACTGCA
ATTTGGAGAATGGCAGCGCAATGACATTCTTGCAGGTATCTTCGAGCCAGCCACGATCGACATTGATCTG
GCTATCTTGCTGACAAAAGCAAGAGAACATAGCGTTGCCTTGGTAGGTCCAGCGGCGGAGGAACTCTTTG
ATCCGGTTCCTGAACAGGATCTATTTGAGGCGCTAAATGAAACCTTAACGCTATGGAACTCGCCGCCCGA
CTGGGCTGGCGATGAGCGAAATGTAGTGCTTACGTTGTCCCGCATTTGGTACAGCGCAGTAACCGGCAAA
ATCGCGCCGAAGGATGTCGCTGCCGACTGGGCAATGGAGCGCCTGCCGGCCCAGTATCAGCCCGTCATAC
TTGAAGCTAGACAGGCTTATCTTGGACAAGAAGAAGATCGCTTGGCCTCGCGCGCAGATCAGTTGGAAGA
ATTTGTCCACTACGTGAAAGGCGAGATCACCAAGGTAGTCGGCAAATAACCCTCGAGCCACCCATGACCA
AAATCCCTTAACGTGAGTTACGCGTCGTTCCACTGAGCGTCAGACCCCGTAGAAAAGATCAAAGGATCTT
CTTGAGATCCTTTTTTTCTGCGCGTAATCTGCTGCTTGCAAACAAAAAAACCACCGCTACCAGCGGTGGT
TTGTTTGCCGGATCAAGAGCTACCAACTCTTTTTCCGAAGGTAACTGGCTTCAGCAGAGCGCAGATACCA
AATACTGTTCTTCTAGTGTAGCCGTAGTTAGGCCACCACTTCAAGAACTCTGTAGCACCGCCTACATACC
TCGCTCTGCTAATCCTGTTACCAGTGGCTGCTGCCAGTGGCGATAAGTCGTGTCTTACCGGGTTGGACTC
AAGACGATAGTTACCGGATAAGGCGCAGCGGTCGGGCTGAACGGGGGGTTCGTGCACACAGCCCAGCTTG
GAGCGAACGACCTACACCGAACTGAGATACCTACAGCGTGAGCTATGAGAAAGCGCCACGCTTCCCGAAG
GGAGAAAGGCGGACAGGTATCCGGTAAGCGGCAGGGTCGGAACAGGAGAGCGCACGAGGGAGCTTCCAGG
GGGAAACGCCTGGTATCTTTATAGTCCTGTCGGGTTTCGCCACCTCTGACTTGAGCGTCGATTTTTGTGA
TGCTCGTCAGGGGGGCGGAGCCTATGGAAAAACGCCAGCAACGCGGCCTTTTTACGGTTCCTGGCCTTTT
GCTGGCCTTTTGCTCACATGTT
