>Addgene plasmid #81443 | pDONR223_IDH2_p.A416V | depositor partial sequence | sequence record 154762 | Insert sequence
ATGGCCGGCTACCTGCGGGTCGTGCGCTCGCTCTGCAGAGCCTCAGGCTCGCGGCCGGCCTGGGCGCCGG
CGGCCCTGACAGCCCCCACCTCGCAAGAGCAGCCGCGGCGCCACTATGCCGACAAAAGGATCAAGGTGGC
GAAGCCCGTGGTGGAGATGGATGGTGATGAGATGACCCGTATTATCTGGCAGTTCATCAAGGAGAAGCTC
ATCCTGCCCCACGTGGACATCCAGCTAAAGTATTTTGACCTCGGGCTCCCAAACCGTGACCAGACTGATG
ACCAGGTCACCATTGACTCTGCACTGGCCACCCAGAAGTACAGTGTGGCTGTCAAGTGTGCCACCATCAC
CCCTGATGAGGCCCGTGTGGAAGAGTTCAAGCTGAAGAAGATGTGGAAAAGTCCCAATGGAACTATCCGG
AACATCCTGGGGGGGACTGTCTTCCGGGAGCCCATCATCTGCAAAAACATCCCACGCCTAGTCCCTGGCT
GGACCAAGCCCATCACCATTGGCAGGCACGCCCATGGCGACCAGTACAAGGCCACAGACTTTGTGGCAGA
CCGGGCCGGCACTTTCAAAATGGTCTTCACCCCAAAAGATGGCAGTGGTGTCAAGGAGTGGGAAGTGTAC
AACTTCCCCGCAGGCGGCGTGGGCATGGGCATGTACAACACCGACGAGTCCATCTCAGGTTTTGCGCACA
GCTGCTTCCAGTATGCCATCCAGAAGAAATGGCCGCTGTACATGAGCACCAAGAACACCATACTGAAAGC
CTACGATGGGCGTTTCAAGGACATCTTCCAGGAGATCTTTGACAAGCACTATAAGACCGACTTCGACAAG
AATAAGATCTGGTATGAGCACCGGCTCATTGATGACATGGTGGCTCAGGTCCTCAAGTCTTCGGGTGGCT
TTGTGTGGGCCTGCAAGAACTATGACGGAGATGTGCAGTCAGACATCCTGGCCCAGGGCTTTGGCTCCCT
TGGCCTGATGACGTCCGTCCTGGTCTGCCCTGATGGGAAGACGATTGAGGCTGAGGCCGCTCATGGGACC
GTCACCCGCCACTATCGGGAGCACCAGAAGGGCCGGCCCACCAGCACCAACCCCATCGCCAGCATCTTTG
CCTGGACACGTGGCCTGGAGCACCGGGGGAAGCTGGATGGGAACCAAGACCTCATCAGGTTTGCCCAGAT
GCTGGAGAAGGTGTGCGTGGAGACGGTGGAGAGTGGAGCCATGACCAAGGACCTGGTGGGCTGCATTCAC
GGCCTCAGCAATGTGAAGCTGAACGAGCACTTCCTGAACACCACGGACTTCCTCGACACCATCAAGAGCA
ACCTGGACAGAGCCCTGGGCAGGCAG
